Addgene plasmid #66537: pETM6-E12-vioABECD
Purpose: pETM6 vector containing vioA-vioB-vioE-vioC-vioD in monocistronic configuration with optimized promoters (E12)
Depositing lab: Mattheos Koffas. Depositing organization: Rensselaer Polytechnic Institute. Publication: ePathOptimize: A Combinatorial Approach for Transcriptional Balancing of Metabolic Pathways. Jones JA, Vernacchio VR, Lachance DM, Lebovich M, Fu L, Shirke AN, Schultz VL, Cress B, Linhardt RJ, Koffas MA. Sci Rep. 2015 Jun 11;5:11301. doi: 10.1038/srep11301. PubMed 26062452.
Backbone
  Vector backbone: pETM6
  Backbone size w/o insert (bp): 5155
  Total vector size (bp): 13599
  Vector type: Bacterial Expression, Synthetic Biology
Growth in bacteria
  Bacterial resistance: Ampicillin, 100 μg/mL
  Growth temperature: 37°C
  Growth strain: DH5alpha
  Copy number: High Copy
Gene/Insert 1
  Gene/Insert name: VioA
  Species: Pseudoalteromonas luteoviolacea
  Insert size (bp): 1290
  Promoter: Mutant T7 Promoter - H10
  Cloning method: Restriction Enzyme; 5′ cloning site NdeI (not destroyed); 3′ cloning site XhoI (not destroyed)
  Sequencing primers: 5′ ATGTTAAATTTAGAGCATTCAG; 3′ TCAAAGGTATACTACTTCTTTCAC
Gene/Insert 2
  Gene/Insert name: VioB
  Species: Pseudoalteromonas luteoviolacea
  Insert size (bp): 3030
  Promoter: Mutant T7 Promoter - G6
  Cloning method: Restriction Enzyme; 5′ cloning site NdeI (not destroyed); 3′ cloning site XhoI (not destroyed)
  Sequencing primers: 5′ ATGAGTGTTTTAGATTTTCCTCG; 3′ CTAACCTTCCTTTGAAAG
Gene/Insert 3
  Gene/Insert name: VioE
  Species: Pseudoalteromonas luteoviolacea
  Insert size (bp): 606
  Promoter: Mutant T7 Promoter - G6
  Cloning method: Restriction Enzyme; 5′ cloning site NdeI (not destroyed); 3′ cloning site XhoI (not destroyed)
  Sequencing primers: 5′ ATGGAATTACGTAAAGTAGATAGAGTTCC; 3′ TCAATTCCTATGAGAGAGAC
Gene/Insert 4
  Gene/Insert name: VioC
  Species: Pseudoalteromonas luteoviolacea
  Insert size (bp): 1290
  Promoter: Mutant T7 Promoter - H10
  Cloning method: Restriction Enzyme; 5′ cloning site NdeI (not destroyed); 3′ cloning site XhoI (not destroyed)
  Sequencing primers: 5′ ATGAGTAAAATAATTATTGTTGGTGGTG; 3′ TTAATTCATTCTCCCTATTTTGTAC
Gene/Insert 5
  Gene/Insert name: VioD
  Species: Pseudoalteromonas luteoviolacea
  Insert size (bp): 1122
  Promoter: Mutant T7 Promoter - G6
  Cloning method: Restriction Enzyme; 5′ cloning site NdeI (not destroyed); 3′ cloning site XhoI (not destroyed)
  Sequencing primers: 5′ ATGAACATTTTAGTGATCGGG; 3′ GAGTTAACGTTGCAGCGC
Terms and licenses: Academic/Nonprofit Terms; Industry Terms: Not Available to Industry
How to cite: pETM6-E12-vioABECD was a gift from Mattheos Koffas (Addgene plasmid # 66537 ; http://n2t.net/addgene:66537 ; RRID:Addgene_66537)
