[The description below was written by a language model from this plasmid's Addgene catalogue record and pLannotate feature annotations shown in this document.]
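Description:
pETM6-E12-vioABECD is a 13.6 kb bacterial expression plasmid built on the pETM6 backbone, a pET-style vector used for modular pathway assembly in E. coli. It carries a ColE1/pBR322-type origin with the bom region and rop gene (the catalogue lists it as high copy, although rop normally moderates copy number), an f1 origin, and an ampicillin resistance gene (β-lactamase) for selection. A lacI gene with its own promoter supplies the repressor that acts on the lac operators in the expression units, so expression is IPTG-inducible in hosts that provide T7 RNA polymerase.

The payload is the five-gene violacein biosynthetic pathway, vioA, vioB, vioE, vioC and vioD, recorded as originating from Pseudoalteromonas luteoviolacea. The genes are arranged in monocistronic configuration: each has its own mutant T7 promoter, lac operator, T7 gene 10 ribosome binding site and T7 terminator, and each was cloned between preserved NdeI and XhoI sites. The "E12" variant pairs the H10 mutant promoter with vioA and vioC and the G6 mutant promoter with vioB, vioE and vioD, a combination described as optimized for transcriptionally balancing the pathway.

The automated annotation recognises only vioC and vioD, by homology to the Chromobacterium violaceum proteins, but the repeating operator–RBS–terminator pattern is consistent with five units. It does not detect the mutant T7 promoters; the short "CMV intron" hits just upstream of each lac operator are probably spurious matches at those positions. S-Tag fragments lie downstream of each gene, and the record does not say whether they are translated. The construct serves as a pigment-producing model pathway for combinatorial promoter tuning in metabolic engineering.
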