Features (pLannotate 1.2.2; 39 found; start..end, strand, type, name):
      6..29      +  protein_bind   lac operator: The lac repressor binds to the lac operator to inhibit transcription in E. coli. This inhibition can be relieved by adding lactose or isopropyl-β-D-thiogalactopyranoside (IPTG). lac repressor encoded by lacI
     44..66      +  RBS            RBS: efficient ribosome binding site from bacteriophage T7 gene 10 (Olins and Rangwala, 1989)
   1376..1417    +  CDS            S-Tag (fragment): affinity and epitope tag derived from pancreatic ribonuclease A
   1473..1520    +  terminator     T7 terminator: transcription terminator for bacteriophage T7 RNA polymerase
   1551..1569    +  intron         CMV intron (fragment): modified intron A from human cytomegalovirus (CMV)
   1573..1597    +  protein_bind   lac operator: The lac repressor binds to the lac operator to inhibit transcription in E. coli. This inhibition can be relieved by adding lactose or isopropyl-β-D-thiogalactopyranoside (IPTG). lac repressor encoded by lacI
   1612..1634    +  RBS            RBS: efficient ribosome binding site from bacteriophage T7 gene 10 (Olins and Rangwala, 1989)
   4684..4725    +  CDS            S-Tag (fragment): affinity and epitope tag derived from pancreatic ribonuclease A
   4781..4828    +  terminator     T7 terminator: transcription terminator for bacteriophage T7 RNA polymerase
   4859..4877    +  intron         CMV intron (fragment): modified intron A from human cytomegalovirus (CMV)
   4881..4905    +  protein_bind   lac operator: The lac repressor binds to the lac operator to inhibit transcription in E. coli. This inhibition can be relieved by adding lactose or isopropyl-β-D-thiogalactopyranoside (IPTG). lac repressor encoded by lacI
   4920..4942    +  RBS            RBS: efficient ribosome binding site from bacteriophage T7 gene 10 (Olins and Rangwala, 1989)
   5568..5609    +  CDS            S-Tag (fragment): affinity and epitope tag derived from pancreatic ribonuclease A
   5665..5712    +  terminator     T7 terminator: transcription terminator for bacteriophage T7 RNA polymerase
   5743..5760    +  intron         CMV intron (fragment): modified intron A from human cytomegalovirus (CMV)
   5766..5789    +  protein_bind   lac operator: The lac repressor binds to the lac operator to inhibit transcription in E. coli. This inhibition can be relieved by adding lactose or isopropyl-β-D-thiogalactopyranoside (IPTG). lac repressor encoded by lacI
   5804..5826    +  RBS            RBS: efficient ribosome binding site from bacteriophage T7 gene 10 (Olins and Rangwala, 1989)
   5834..7120    +  CDS            vioC: VIOC_CHRVO - Experimental evidence at protein level: Swiss-Prot protein existence level 1. Catalyzes the hydroxylation of the 16-position of protoviolaceinate and protodeoxyviolaceinate to form violacein and deoxyviolacein, respectively. From Chromobacterium violaceum (strain ATCC 12472 / DSM 30191 / JCM 1249 / NBRC 12614 / NCIMB 9131 / NCTC 9757).
   7136..7177    +  CDS            S-Tag (fragment): affinity and epitope tag derived from pancreatic ribonuclease A
   7233..7280    +  terminator     T7 terminator: transcription terminator for bacteriophage T7 RNA polymerase
   7311..7329    +  intron         CMV intron (fragment): modified intron A from human cytomegalovirus (CMV)
   7333..7357    +  protein_bind   lac operator: The lac repressor binds to the lac operator to inhibit transcription in E. coli. This inhibition can be relieved by adding lactose or isopropyl-β-D-thiogalactopyranoside (IPTG). lac repressor encoded by lacI
   7372..7394    +  RBS            RBS: efficient ribosome binding site from bacteriophage T7 gene 10 (Olins and Rangwala, 1989)
   7402..8520    +  CDS            vioD: VIOD_CHRVO - Experimental evidence at protein level: Swiss-Prot protein existence level 1. Catalyzes the oxygenation of the 6-position of protodeoxyviolaceinate to form proviolacein. From Chromobacterium violaceum (strain ATCC 12472 / DSM 30191 / JCM 1249 / NBRC 12614 / NCIMB 9131 / NCTC 9757).
   8536..8577    +  CDS            S-Tag (fragment): affinity and epitope tag derived from pancreatic ribonuclease A
   8633..8680    +  terminator     T7 terminator: transcription terminator for bacteriophage T7 RNA polymerase
   8724..9179    +  rep_origin     f1 ori (sequence partly withheld): f1 bacteriophage origin of replication; arrow indicates direction of (+) strand synthesis
   9294..10154   -  CDS            AmpR: β-lactamase; bla; confers resistance to ampicillin, carbenicillin, and related antibiotics
  10155..10247   -  promoter       AmpR promoter: bla
  10328..10916   +  rep_origin     ori: high-copy-number ColE1/pMB1/pBR322/pUC origin of replication
  11102..11244   -  misc_feature   bom: basis of mobility region from pBR322
  11346..11537   -  CDS            rop: Rop protein, which maintains plasmids at low copy number; rop
  11554..11934   +  CDS            YPB1_ECOLX: Protein predicted: Swiss-Prot protein existence level 4. From Escherichia coli.
  11996..12060   -  CDS            TcR (fragment): tetracycline efflux protein; tet; confers resistance to tetracycline
  12075..12096   -  protein_bind   CAP binding site: CAP binding activates transcription in the presence of cAMP. E. coli catabolite activator protein
  12109..13191   -  CDS            lacI: lac repressor; lacI; The lac repressor binds to the lac operator to inhibit transcription in E. coli. This inhibition can be relieved by adding lactose or isopropyl-β-D-thiogalactopyranoside (IPTG).
  13192..13269   -  promoter       lacI promoter: lacI
  13277..13550   -  CDS            TcR (fragment): tetracycline efflux protein; tet; confers resistance to tetracycline
  13582..13599   +  intron         CMV intron (fragment): modified intron A from human cytomegalovirus (CMV)
>Addgene plasmid #66537 | pETM6-E12-vioABECD | depositor full sequence | sequence record 114568 | pETM6-E12-vioABECD sequence 13599 bps
CGGAAGAATTGTGAGCGGATAACAATTCCCCTCTAGAAATAATTTTGTTTAACTTTAAGAAGGAGATATA
CATATGTTAAATTTAGAGCATTCAGTTTCAATTGTCGGAGCTGGAATTTCTGGGATAGTGTGTGCAATTA
CATTAGCTCGTTCAAGGGCATTAGAAGGTTACGCAATAGATGTCTATGAACAAAGCCCCCGCGTTGGTGG
ACGGATCCAAACAAACTTGTTGAGCAATCATTACATCGATTTAGGTGCCGCTCGTTTTTGTTCACAATTG
CATGGTAATGTATATGATCTAGTCAAGAGGTTTGAACTCGAATTTGAACCGTTTCCTTTTACTCAACTTA
GATTTACTCAGCCAATTCAAAAAGAACTCAAGACTATTTTGTCTAATCTAAAACCGTTAATCGATGAACA
TAAAGAAGATTCTTTTGTCGAATTTGTTACGAGCTATTTGGGTAAAGAAAAAGCAAAAGCAGTAATCTTA
GCACTGGGCTACGACTCACTCTCTATGCCAATAATTTCTCCACATATTGCTTACGATATCATTGAAAAAC
ACCCAGAAACTCAATGTTTCACTGAAAATTGTGGGAATGAATGGTTTAGTTTGAAAGAGGGATTGGCGTC
GTTGATCAAGGCGCTATATGAAGAGGCGTTAAAACTCGGGATTAAGTTTCATTTTGAATCTACATTAGTT
CAAATAAGCAATCGAGGTAACGCCCACAGCTTGGTGATTGCCGATAATCAAAATCAACAAAAAGAGATCA
GTAAAGGGCTTAAGATCATTACTTTGCCTCCATCTCGAATGGAAAAATTAGATAAGCAATTTCCTAAACG
TTGGAGCAACTACAATTATGGTTCTAGCCCCTTGTTTAAAGGATTTTTCTTTTACTCCGAACCGTGGTGG
CGAGAGTTAGGGTTGACGGATCACGTCGTAATTACCCAAAATCCGATCCGTAAATTGTATTTCAAAGATG
AAAAATACGCGTTTTTCTATACTGATAGTGACAACGCGTTATATTGGCGAGATGTGCTTTCTTTAGGCGA
AGATCATTACCTTACAACGGTTAAAAAGCTTATCGCGGAGGCACTAAACTTACCTCAAGATGTCATTCCA
AATCCAGAGTTACACAAAAACAAATTTTGGCTTCATGGTGTCGAATTTTCAAAAGAATGTTGCCCTAAAC
ATCCATTTTATCAAACACTTTCTGATGACAGCGTTATCTCTTTGTCTGACGCCTATACACACCATTGTGG
ATGGATAGAAGGGGGCATCTTAGCCGGCAAGTTTACAGCGGAATCGATCATCAGCCAGTTGCCTACACAT
CGTGAAACTGTGAAAGAAGTAGTATACCTTTGACTCGAGTCTGGTAAAGAAACCGCTGCTGCGAAATTTG
AACGCCAGCACATGGACTCGTCTACTAGTCGCAGCTTAATTAACCTAAACTGCTGCCACCGCTGAGCAAT
AACTAGCATAACCCCTTGGGGCCTCTAAACGGGTCTTGAGGGGTTTTTTGCTAGGATCGAGATCGATCTC
GATCCCGCGAAATTAATACGACTCACTATTTCGGAATTGTGAGCGGATAACAATTCCCCTCTAGAAATAA
TTTTGTTTAACTTTAAGAAGGAGATATACATATGAGTGTTTTAGATTTTCCTCGAATACATTTTAAGGGT
ATGGCTCGGGTTAATATACCAACCGCAAACCGAAATACCCAAAACACATTGGATACGACAACAAATACCG
TGTTTCAATTCGGCCAGCCGGTTGACATTGACTTGCCGCCGGCACGTTTCCACGAATACCTCCACTCACT
TGGTCCAAAAGTTAATCGCTTTGGTAAAAAAGATGAAAATGGAGAATTCAGTGTAGCGTGTGGCTACAAC
ATGCTTGGTAATAATCATTTTTCATGGCACGACGCTAAAGTTACGGCTTTGCAATTGCGCCCGGGTGATT
GTGTTGTTCAAGATCCACTCATAGGGTGTTCTGTTAATTTATGGGGACACTACAATGAGTACCTTAGAAC
CTCATTCAATCGTGCTCGCTGGGTTGATAATGACCCGACCCGAAGTGACTCGGCACTCATCTATGCTGGA
CAAATTACATTAACTGCAAATGGCAGTGAGGCAAGTGAAAAGCATGTGATGTCTGCTGACATTGATTGTA
CACATGGAGTGAGATGGATAAATCCTAGCTTTATTAATAGCCTCGACGAACATGCGTTTGCTGAAGATAT
TGCAGCAGCCCGTTTGTTTCAGTTTGCTGTCAATAAGAACAGCAAGGATTTCTTATTGAATCAATTGGGC
TTGCAGTCAGAATTTATTGAACAATTACGAATAGCACTAGAACAAGAAGATGTTAAGGGCTTAGTTGTTC
AATATTGTGTAAGCAATCTATCGCCTCCTGTAGCGCCCAATATGCCGGTCTTTTGTGATTTACATGGCTG
CATAGGGCTTTGGCGAGAAAGTGAAATGGCCACTTGTCCTGCAGGTCGGATTTTACAGCCAGAATGCCCA
CAGCAATTTGCACCGATTACATTAAAACAGGCAGGGCAATGGTTGAGTATAAATATGCCGATTAGTATCG
GTCATACTCATCACTTAGATCCATTACCTGTATTATCTGGAATGCCTCCTCGATTAGCAGCAAAAACGCC
CTTGGGTGTCTTGCAACTCAAGACGGCCAGTGATGAGTTAATCGCCGAGATCCCAGAGGTGCTTTATAAC
GCGTGTTTGGATACAGGAGGGATCATCGATGTGACAATACAAACCCATACAGACGGACTTGAATTACAGT
CATTAAAGCTGGTAAGCCAGTCTCATTCGTGGCATGAAATCGATTGGCAAGTTCAAGCCGAACAACACAT
CATATATATGGAATCTCCAAACCTAATCGAGTTGCAAAAAAGCAAGCAATATATTGATGTATATAGCTAT
TTTCGTGGAATTCTTAAGCCAATCAACGGTTTAACAAGTTATAACGCGGGACCACAACGAGTGCAATGTG
ACGAGTTCATTGAAACGAATGAACAAGGACGTGGTTTGTTTCTAGTTGAAGCGTTAACACCAGGGAGTGG
TGAAGTTTTTCTAGGAGAACAATATAGTCGTGTCCAGATCCGTGTATTAAGTAATGACTGGGCGTTACTT
AATGTCCCTGATGAACAGGTTGACTATGACTTTCTTTATAAAAATGTCATGGCCTACTATGAGTTTGTTT
ATCCGTTCATGGCAGACAAAGTGTTTAGCATGGCTGATAAATGTAAATGCGAAACGTATGCACGCTTAAT
GTGGCAAATGTGCGATCCCAAAAATAAAGAGAAAAGCTACTACATGCCTAGTACGCGGGAGATGTCACAA
GCACAATCGTTTCTATTTTTGAAATATTTGAGTAACGTAGAAAAGTCGGCAATCCCCAAGGTTTTGCCTT
ATTGCAATACAGACGTTACGGTTACAGGCAAAATAAAAAACCGTACACAATTAATTCGGGCATTAAAAGA
CTCTGTCGACCTAGAGTTGTCGATTATGCTGCAGTATTTGTATAGCGCCTATTCACTACCAAATTACGCC
GCCGGAGAGGCGTTGGTAAACGCAAAAAGATGGACTCAAGAACAACTTGAATTAGTGAATGGTGGCGCAG
ATAGGCGGCACAACAGCGGTTGGCGAGGTGCTATTCTTGAAGTTGCTCACGAAGAGATGATCCATTATTT
GGTCGTCAATAATTTGCTTATGTCCTTAGGCGAACCTTTTTACTGTGGCAACCCGGTACTTGGCCAACAA
GCGAACGAAAAATTTGGACTCGATACGGATTTTTCTTACGAGCCCTTTGGCTTACAGTCCATCACGAAAT
TTGTACGCTTTGAGTGGCCACGCTTTATTCCGACCATAGGTCTTTCAATTGCTGATTTCTATGCCGACAT
TAAGCGTGCCTTTGAGCAATTACCAGACCTCTATCCTAAAGATGCGAAGGGTTCGGGGGGAGAGCATCAC
TTGTTTTTGAATGAAGTGATTAACCGTCAATACCCGGCATACCAATTCGAAGTGTATAACCGACAGACTG
CTTTGTTTGCAATTGAATTTGTTACAGAGCAAGGCGAAGGTGTGACTGCACAGTCAGAACAATTCGAATT
AGGTCATTTCCACCGCTTAAGACAGATAGCCATGGCATTAACTAATCAAGAACAGCCTTTTGAACCGGCG
TATCCCGTGCTTAAAAACCCTGTTTTTAAACCTAGAGCGGGATGTAATTTAGTCACCGACCCAGAATCAC
AAGCCTTAATGGCGTTTTATCAACAGTGTCATGAATTGATGTTTCAAATCATGATGCATCATTTTTCGCA
ACGACCTCTCATCAGCATGCGGCGCTCGCGATTGATGAATGCCGCCATCGACCTGATGACAGGAATATTA
CGTCCATTGTCTGTGAAATTAATGACGATGCCGTCTGGGACTAAAGGTCGAAATGCCGGTCCGCCAGTGC
CAGAGTCGGTCAGTTCTTTCGTCGATAAGGATTATGCTGGCGGTTGCCAACAATTGTCATGGCGCTGCGC
ACAGTTGGCGGCAGCGGCAAAAGCGTTAAACCTAAATGTAACTACACAAATCGAATTATTGGAGTTTTTC
CAACAACAACTGGCTGACCTCGCAGCCGGAACTCTTTCAAAGGAAGGTTAGCTCGAGTCTGGTAAAGAAA
CCGCTGCTGCGAAATTTGAACGCCAGCACATGGACTCGTCTACTAGTCGCAGCTTAATTAACCTAAACTG
CTGCCACCGCTGAGCAATAACTAGCATAACCCCTTGGGGCCTCTAAACGGGTCTTGAGGGGTTTTTTGCT
AGGATCGAGATCGATCTCGATCCCGCGAAATTAATACGACTCACTATTTCGGAATTGTGAGCGGATAACA
ATTCCCCTCTAGAAATAATTTTGTTTAACTTTAAGAAGGAGATATACATATGGAATTACGTAAAGTAGAT
AGAGTTCCGCCAATGTTACCTGAGTGTTGGAGCAGTAGTTATATTTCTTATTGGCTTCCTATGAAGCCAG
AAGACGATATTACTTCTGGGTATTGTTGGTTCGATTATGCTCAAGAGGTTTGTCGTATAGACGGTTTGTT
TAACCCTTGGAGTGAAACAAAAATGGGACACCGTTTGTGGATGTCCGAAATTATGTATCCACGCAGTTAT
GAATCGTTTAAATCTAAAATTGCCTATGCACGAACACATCGGGATAAACCTTCAGCGTTTAAAGAAACGG
TGTTAAATGATGAGGTAGACCCATGCCATGAGCTTATTTTAACGCGTGATGTGTTGGTAAAAAACCACGC
TAAGTATGCAGGTGAACACACCATTTTGGGTTATAAAGCGGATGCGTGGTGCTTTGAACGCCCAAATGAC
AAAGGTCCTGCAACGTATTTTTTTAAAGAAGGGACAGATCAGTTGCTCCGAATGGTCACGGGTGATCCGA
ACGTTCACGCCTCTGTAAGAGACTTTCCTAATTTTAATACGCTGCCGATACCTAACACGATTTTTGATGT
AACAAGTCTCTCTCATAGGAATTGACTCGAGTCTGGTAAAGAAACCGCTGCTGCGAAATTTGAACGCCAG
CACATGGACTCGTCTACTAGTCGCAGCTTAATTAACCTAAACTGCTGCCACCGCTGAGCAATAACTAGCA
TAACCCCTTGGGGCCTCTAAACGGGTCTTGAGGGGTTTTTTGCTAGGATCGAGATCGATCTCGATCCCGC
GAAATTAATACGACTCACTACGGAAGAATTGTGAGCGGATAACAATTCCCCTCTAGAAATAATTTTGTTT
AACTTTAAGAAGGAGATATACATATGAGTAAAATAATTATTGTTGGTGGTGGGTTGGCAGGCAGCCTGAC
GGCAATCTATCTAGCGAAACAAGGGCACGAAGTTCACATTATAGAAAAACGTGGAAATCCTTTAGAAAGT
CAGGCGGATTATATTGATCAAGTTAGCGCGCGTGCGATTGGTGTCAGTATGACAGTACGAGGAATTGAAG
CCGTTTTAGCAGCCGGTATTCCCTTGGACGAATTGCAGGCGTGCGGCGTTGAAGTTTCAGGTATGGCGTT
TTTTATCAAAGGTCAACCTAAAATACGGGATTTACCACCGTTAGATACGTTAAAACCGTTGTCGTTAAGC
CGAAGCATGTTTCAGGTATTGCTTAACAAGTACGCTCATAAAGCAAAAGTACACTATCACTATCTACAAC
GCTGTGTCGACGTTGATATTGAAAGAGCGTCAGTGATTACACAAAACCAGTATGGCGAATTTGTTAACCA
CCAAGGTGATTTGCTGATTGCTGCGGATGGCGCCCGTTCAGTTGTCCGAGACGCATTTCAAACTCATAGT
CGTCGTTTTGAGTTTCATCAATCCTTTTTTAAGCATGGTTATAAAACACTCGTGATCCCAGATGCCACAG
AAGTCGGTCTTCGCAAAGACATTTTATATTTCTTTGGTATGGATTCTGGAGGGGAATTTGCAGGTCGTGC
GGCAACTATCCCTGATGGCAGTATCAGTTTTGCTGTGTGTTTACCTTATACCGGAAAAGTAAGTTTACAC
TCTGAAGACACGCAAGCAATGAAGGATTTCTTTGAACGCTATTACGCCATGATACCTAAGCACATTCGAG
AGTCGATGTACCAACAATTTATGGAAAAGCCAAGTAATGACTTAATTAATGTTCGATCGTCAACCTTTCA
TTATAAAAACAGAGCATTGTTGTTAGGGGATGCGGCCCATGCTACCGCACCTTTTTTAGGACAGGGAATG
AATATGGCTTTAGAAGACGCCTTTGTCCTTGATAGATTGTTTGCCGAGTTTGAAGGAAACTTAACCGAAA
TCTTGCCTCGTTTTACTGACCTACGCAAAAAAGAAGCTGATGCGATGCAAGATATGGCGCGGGCAAACTA
TGATGTCTTGTCTTGCTCAAATCCAGTCTTTTTTATGCGTGCGAAATTTGCCCGTTATATGACAAAACAA
TTCCCAGATCGCTATCCACCCGATATGGCTGAAAAATTATACTTTACGTCTATGGCGTATAGCGAGCTTC
GGGATGTTCAACAAAAACAGAATGTTTGGTACAAAATAGGGAGAATGAATTAACTCGAGTCTGGTAAAGA
AACCGCTGCTGCGAAATTTGAACGCCAGCACATGGACTCGTCTACTAGTCGCAGCTTAATTAACCTAAAC
TGCTGCCACCGCTGAGCAATAACTAGCATAACCCCTTGGGGCCTCTAAACGGGTCTTGAGGGGTTTTTTG
CTAGGATCGAGATCGATCTCGATCCCGCGAAATTAATACGACTCACTATTTCGGAATTGTGAGCGGATAA
CAATTCCCCTCTAGAAATAATTTTGTTTAACTTTAAGAAGGAGATATACATATGAACATTTTAGTGATCG
GGGCAGGTCCTGCCGGATTAATGTTTGCTAGTCAAATTAAAAAACTGAATCCAGATTGGGATATTTGTAT
TAAAGAAAAGAATAATCAAGACGAAACCGTAGGTTGGGGCGTAGTGCTGCCAGGGCGCGCGCCACATCAT
CCCGCCAATCCACTTTCGTATCTTCCTAATTATGAATCCTTGGATGCACAATATTTAGATGCCTTTAAAA
TGACTCACCACAATGAAAGTGCGTTAAAAAGTACAGGGCTAACCTTATGCGGCGCTGAGCGAAAATCGAT
GATTAAGGCTATGCGAGATTTGTGTATTCGTTTGGGTATCCATATTGATTATGAGCAACCAGTTGAAAAT
CTTGAATTAGCTAGCACTCAATATGACTTGGTTGTGGTATCAAACGGGATAAACCACGCCAACCAATTCT
ATCGTGAAGCGCTAAAACCGAACATTGAATATGGCACGAATCGCTACATGTGGTATGGCACGCCTAATCT
TTTTAATGAAATGAACCTGATTTTTAAAGCGCATTCTAAAGGTGTTTTTGTCGCTCATGCCTATAAATAT
TCGAGTGACATGAGTACTTTTGTTGTTGAATGTAGCGAAGAGACGTATCTAAAGTCAGGTCTAGACGAAA
TGTCTGCAGACCAAGCAGAAGCGTTTATTGCATCCGTATTTGAATCTGATTTGAACGGAAAGCCTGTTAT
TGCTCAATCAGGATTGAAATGGCGTAATTTCATGACGTTAAGTCATGAAAAGGCCTATGATGGAAATATT
GTGTTATTGGGCGATGCGTTGCAATCGGGTCATTTTTCAATCGGGCATGGCACGACCATGGCAGTGGTTG
GCGCACAGTTACTGATTAAATCTGTCCATCAACATGCAAATAACGTCATTGCTGTGGTAGAGCACTTTAA
TACGCGAGTGATGCCTGTCATGAAATTGTTTGATCAACATGCACAAACAAGTCGCCTTTGGTTTGAAAGT
GTAGGAGAGCTAATGCATCTAAGTACTTCTCAAATCGCTCAAAGTTTTACTGAACGTCGTGAGCAGCTGC
CTTCTTTACCAGAAGCGCTAGCAAAGGCATTAGGTTATGCGCTGCAACGTTAACTCGAGTCTGGTAAAGA
AACCGCTGCTGCGAAATTTGAACGCCAGCACATGGACTCGTCTACTAGTCGCAGCTTAATTAACCTAAAC
TGCTGCCACCGCTGAGCAATAACTAGCATAACCCCTTGGGGCCTCTAAACGGGTCTTGAGGGGTTTTTTG
CTAGCGAAAGGAGGAGTCGACTATATCCGGATTGGCGAATGGG
[124 nt withheld, positions 8724-8847]
C
[91 nt withheld, positions 8849-8939]
A
[49 nt withheld, positions 8941-8989]
CCTTTGACGTTGGAGTCCACGTTCTTT
[37 nt withheld, positions 9017-9053]
ACCCTATCTCGGTCTATTCTTTTGATTTATAAGGGATTTTGCCGATTTCGGCCTATTGGTTAAAAAATGA
GCTGATTTAACAAAAATTTAACGCGAATTTTAACAAAATATTAACGTTTACAATTTCTGGCGGCACGATG
GCATGAGATTATCAAAAAGGATCTTCACCTAGATCCTTTTAAATTAAAAATGAAGTTTTAAATCAATCTA
AAGTATATATGAGTAAACTTGGTCTGACAGTTACCAATGCTTAATCAGTGAGGCACCTATCTCAGCGATC
TGTCTATTTCGTTCATCCATAGTTGCCTGACTCCCCGTCGTGTAGATAACTACGATACGGGAGGGCTTAC
CATCTGGCCCCAGTGCTGCAATGATACCGCGAGACCCACGCTCACCGGCTCCAGATTTATCAGCAATAAA
CCAGCCAGCCGGAAGGGCCGAGCGCAGAAGTGGTCCTGCAACTTTATCCGCCTCCATCCAGTCTATTAAT
TGTTGCCGGGAAGCTAGAGTAAGTAGTTCGCCAGTTAATAGTTTGCGCAACGTTGTTGCCATTGCTACAG
GCATCGTGGTGTCACGCTCGTCGTTTGGTATGGCTTCATTCAGCTCCGGTTCCCAACGATCAAGGCGAGT
TACATGATCCCCCATGTTGTGCAAAAAAGCGGTTAGCTCCTTCGGTCCTCCGATCGTTGTCAGAAGTAAG
TTGGCCGCAGTGTTATCACTCATGGTTATGGCAGCACTGCATAATTCTCTTACTGTCATGCCATCCGTAA
GATGCTTTTCTGTGACTGGTGAGTACTCAACCAAGTCATTCTGAGAATAGTGTATGCGGCGACCGAGTTG
CTCTTGCCCGGCGTCAATACGGGATAATACCGCGCCACATAGCAGAACTTTAAAAGTGCTCATCATTGGA
AAACGTTCTTCGGGGCGAAAACTCTCAAGGATCTTACCGCTGTTGAGATCCAGTTCGATGTAACCCACTC
GTGCACCCAACTGATCTTCAGCATCTTTTACTTTCACCAGCGTTTCTGGGTGAGCAAAAACAGGAAGGCA
AAATGCCGCAAAAAAGGGAATAAGGGCGACACGGAAATGTTGAATACTCATACTCTTCCTTTTTCAATCA
TGATTGAAGCATTTATCAGGGTTATTGTCTCATGAGCGGATACATATTTGAATGTATTTAGAAAAATAAA
CAAATAGGTCATGACCAAAATCCCTTAACGTGAGTTTTCGTTCCACTGAGCGTCAGACCCCGTAGAAAAG
ATCAAAGGATCTTCTTGAGATCCTTTTTTTCTGCGCGTAATCTGCTGCTTGCAAACAAAAAAACCACCGC
TACCAGCGGTGGTTTGTTTGCCGGATCAAGAGCTACCAACTCTTTTTCCGAAGGTAACTGGCTTCAGCAG
AGCGCAGATACCAAATACTGTCCTTCTAGTGTAGCCGTAGTTAGGCCACCACTTCAAGAACTCTGTAGCA
CCGCCTACATACCTCGCTCTGCTAATCCTGTTACCAGTGGCTGCTGCCAGTGGCGATAAGTCGTGTCTTA
CCGGGTTGGACTCAAGACGATAGTTACCGGATAAGGCGCAGCGGTCGGGCTGAACGGGGGGTTCGTGCAC
ACAGCCCAGCTTGGAGCGAACGACCTACACCGAACTGAGATACCTACAGCGTGAGCTATGAGAAAGCGCC
ACGCTTCCCGAAGGGAGAAAGGCGGACAGGTATCCGGTAAGCGGCAGGGTCGGAACAGGAGAGCGCACGA
GGGAGCTTCCAGGGGGAAACGCCTGGTATCTTTATAGTCCTGTCGGGTTTCGCCACCTCTGACTTGAGCG
TCGATTTTTGTGATGCTCGTCAGGGGGGCGGAGCCTATGGAAAAACGCCAGCAACGCGGCCTTTTTACGG
TTCCTGGCCTTTTGCTGGCCTTTTGCTCACATGTTCTTTCCTGCGTTATCCCCTGATTCTGTGGATAACC
GTATTACCGCCTTTGAGTGAGCTGATACCGCTCGCCGCAGCCGAACGACCGAGCGCAGCGAGTCAGTGAG
CGAGGAAGCGGAAGAGCGCCTGATGCGGTATTTTCTCCTTACGCATCTGTGCGGTATTTCACACCGCATA
TATGGTGCACTCTCAGTACAATCTGCTCTGATGCCGCATAGTTAAGCCAGTATACACTCCGCTATCGCTA
CGTGACTGGGTCATGGCTGCGCCCCGACACCCGCCAACACCCGCTGACGCGCCCTGACGGGCTTGTCTGC
TCCCGGCATCCGCTTACAGACAAGCTGTGACCGTCTCCGGGAGCTGCATGTGTCAGAGGTTTTCACCGTC
ATCACCGAAACGCGCGAGGCAGCTGCGGTAAAGCTCATCAGCGTGGTCGTGAAGCGATTCACAGATGTCT
GCCTGTTCATCCGCGTCCAGCTCGTTGAGTTTCTCCAGAAGCGTTAATGTCTGGCTTCTGATAAAGCGGG
CCATGTTAAGGGCGGTTTTTTCCTGTTTGGTCACTGATGCCTCCGTGTAAGGGGGATTTCTGTTCATGGG
GGTAATGATACCGATGAAACGAGAGAGGATGCTCACGATACGGGTTACTGATGATGAACATGCCCGGTTA
CTGGAACGTTGTGAGGGTAAACAACTGGCGGTATGGATGCGGCGGGACCAGAGAAAAATCACTCAGGGTC
AATGCCAGCGCTTCGTTAATACAGATGTAGGTGTTCCACAGGGTAGCCAGCAGCATCCTGCGATGCAGAT
CCGGAACATAATGGTGCAGGGCGCTGACTTCCGCGTTTCCAGACTTTACGAAACACGGAAACCGAAGACC
ATTCATGTTGTTGCTCAGGTCGCAGACGTTTTGCAGCAGCAGTCGCTTCACGTTCGCTCGCGTATCGGTG
ATTCATTCTGCTAACCAGTAAGGCAACCCCGCCAGCCTAGCCGGGTCCTCAACGACAGGAGCACGATCAT
GCTAGTCATGCCCCGCGCCCACCGGAAGGAGCTGACTGGGTTGAAGGCTCTCAAGGGCATCGGTCGAGAT
CCCGGTGCCTAATGAGTGAGCTAACTTACATTAATTGCGTTGCGCTCACTGCCCGCTTTCCAGTCGGGAA
ACCTGTCGTGCCAGCTGCATTAATGAATCGGCCAACGCGCGGGGAGAGGCGGTTTGCGTATTGGGCGCCA
GGGTGGTTTTTCTTTTCACCAGTGAGACGGGCAACAGCTGATTGCCCTTCACCGCCTGGCCCTGAGAGAG
TTGCAGCAAGCGGTCCACGCTGGTTTGCCCCAGCAGGCGAAAATCCTGTTTGATGGTGGTTAACGGCGGG
ATATAACATGAGCTGTCTTCGGTATCGTCGTATCCCACTACCGAGATGTCCGCACCAACGCGCAGCCCGG
ACTCGGTAATGGCGCGCATTGCGCCCAGCGCCATCTGATCGTTGGCAACCAGCATCGCAGTGGGAACGAT
GCCCTCATTCAGCATTTGCATGGTTTGTTGAAAACCGGACATGGCACTCCAGTCGCCTTCCCGTTCCGCT
ATCGGCTGAATTTGATTGCGAGTGAGATATTTATGCCAGCCAGCCAGACGCAGACGCGCCGAGACAGAAC
TTAATGGGCCCGCTAACAGCGCGATTTGCTGGTGACCCAATGCGACCAGATGCTCCACGCCCAGTCGCGT
ACCGTCTTCATGGGAGAAAATAATACTGTTGATGGGTGTCTGGTCAGAGACATCAAGAAATAACGCCGGA
ACATTAGTGCAGGCAGCTTCCACAGCAATGGCATCCTGGTCATCCAGCGGATAGTTAATGATCAGCCCAC
TGACGCGTTGCGCGAGAAGATTGTGCACCGCCGCTTTACAGGCTTCGACGCCGCTTCGTTCTACCATCGA
CACCACCACGCTGGCACCCAGTTGATCGGCGCGAGATTTAATCGCCGCGACAATTTGCGACGGCGCGTGC
AGGGCCAGACTGGAGGTGGCAACGCCAATCAGCAACGACTGTTTGCCCGCCAGTTGTTGTGCCACGCGGT
TGGGAATGTAATTCAGCTCCGCCATCGCCGCTTCCACTTTTTCCCGCGTTTTCGCAGAAACGTGGCTGGC
CTGGTTCACCACGCGGGAAACGGTCTGATAAGAGACACCGGCATACTCTGCGACATCGTATAACGTTACT
GGTTTCACATTCACCACCCTGAATTGACTCTCTTCCGGGCGCTATCATGCCATACCGCGAAAGGTTTTGC
GCCATTCGATGGTGTCCGGGATCTCGACGCTCTCCCTTATGCGACTCCTGCATTAGGAAGCAGCCCAGTA
GTAGGTTGAGGCCGTTGAGCACCGCCGCCGCAAGGAATGGTGCATGCAAGGAGATGGCGCCCAACAGTCC
CCCGGCCACGGGGCCTGCCACCATACCCACGCCGAAACAAGCGCTCATGAGCCCGAAGTGGCGAGCCCGA
TCTTCCCCATCGGTGATGTCGGCGATATAGGCGCCAGCAACCGCACCTGTGGCGCCGGTGATGCCGGCCA
CGATGCGTCCGGCGTAGCCTAGGATCGAGATCGATCTCGATCCCGCGAAATTAATACGACTCACTA
