>Addgene plasmid #66537 | pETM6-E12-vioABECD | addgene partial sequence | sequence record 118224 | pK03-R 5'-TTAATGCGCCGCTACAGGGCG-3'
TTTCGCTAGCAAAAAACCCCTCAAGACCCGTTTAGAGGCCCCAAGGGGTTATGCTAGTTATTGCTCAGCG
GTGGCAGCAGTTTAGGTTAATTAAGCTGCGACTAGTAGACGAGTCCATGTGCTGGCGTTCAAATTTCGCA
GCAGCGGTTTCTTTACCAGACTCGAGTTAACGTTGCAGCGCATAACCTAATGCCTTTGCTAGCGCTTCTG
GTAAAGAAGGCAGCTGCTCACGACGTTCAGTAAAACTTTGAGCGATTTGAGAAGTACTTAGATGCATTAG
CTCTCCTACACTTTCAAACCAAAGGCGACTTGTTTGTGCATGTTGATCAAACAATTTCATGACAGGCATC
ACTCGCGTATTAAAGTGCTCTACCACAGCAATGACGTTATTTGCATGTTGATGGACAGATTTAATCAGTA
ACTGTGCGCCAACCACTGCCATGGTCGTGCCATGCCCGATTGAAAAATGACCCGATTGCAACGCATCGCC
CAATAACACAATATTTCCATCATAGGCCTTTTCATGACTTAACGTCATGAAATTACGCCATTTCAATCCT
GATTGAGCAATAACAGGCTTTCCGTTCAAATCAGATTCAAATACGGATGCAATAAACGCTTCTGCTTGGT
CTGCAGACATTTCGTCTAGACCTGACTTTAGATACGTCTCTTCGCTACATTCAACAACAAAAGTACTCAT
GTCACTCGAATATTTATAGGCATGAGCGACAAAAACACCTTTAGAATGCGCTTTAAAAATCAGGTTCATT
TCATTAAAAAGATTAGGCGTGCCATACCACATGTAGCGATTCGTGCCATA
