>Addgene plasmid #66537 | pETM6-E12-vioABECD | addgene partial sequence | sequence record 118264 | vioB-F 5'-ATGAGTGTTTTAGATTTTCCTCG-3'
ACCGAAATACCCAAAACACATTGGATACGACAACAAATACCGTGTTTCAATTCGGCCAGCCGGTTGACAT
TGACTTGCCGCCGGCACGTTTCCACGAATACCTCCACTCACTTGGTCCAAAAGTTAATCGCTTTGGTAAA
AAAGATGAAAATGGAGAATTCAGTGTAGCGTGTGGCTACAACATGCTTGGTAATAATCATTTTTCATGGC
ACGACGCTAAAGTTACGGCTTTGCAATTGCGCCCGGGTGATTGTGTTGTTCAAGATCCACTCATAGGGTG
TTCTGTTAATTTATGGGGACACTACAATGAGTACCTTAGAACCTCATTCAATCGTGCTCGCTGGGTTGAT
AATGACCCGACCCGAAGTGACTCGGCACTCATCTATGCTGGACAAATTACATTAACTGCAAATGGCAGTG
AGGCAAGTGAAAAGCATGTGATGTCTGCTGACATTGATTGTACACATGGAGTGAGATGGATAAATCCTAG
CTTTATTAATAGCCTCGACGAACATGCGTTTGCTGAAGATATTGCAGCAGCCCGTTTGTTTCAGTTTGCT
GTCAATAAGAACAGCAAGGATTTCTTATTGAATCAATTGGGCTTGCAGTCAGAATTTATTGAACAATTAC
GAATAGCACTAGAACAAGAAGATGTTAAGGGCTTAGTTGTTCAATATTGTGTAAGCAATCTATCGCCTCC
TGTAGCGCCCAATATGCCGGTCTTTTGTGATTTACATGGCTGCATAGGGCTTTGGCGAGAAAGTGAAATG
GCCACTTGTCCTGCAGGTCGGATTTTACAGCCAGAATGCCCACAGCAATT
