>Addgene plasmid #66537 | pETM6-E12-vioABECD | addgene partial sequence | sequence record 118268 | vioE-C 5'-aacgcccaaatgacaaaggt-3'
CTCCGAATGGTCACGGGTGATCCGAACGTTCACGCCTCTGTAAGAGACTTTCCTAATTTTAATACGCTGC
CGATACCTAACACGATTTTTGATGTAACAAGTCTCTCTCATAGAAATTGACTCGAGTCTGGTAAAGAAAC
CGCTGCTGCGAAATTTGAACGCCAGCACATGGACTCGTCTACTAGTCGCAGCTTAATTAACCTAAACTGC
TGCCACCGCTGAGCAATAACTAGCATAACCCCTTGGGGCCTCTAAACGGGTCTTGAGGGGTTTTTTGCTA
GGATCGAGATCGATCTCGATCCCGCGAAATTAATACGACTCACTACGGAAGAATTGTGAGCGGATAACAA
TTCCCCTCTAGAAATAATTTTGTTTAACTTTAAGAAGGAGATATACATATGAGTAAAATAATTATTGTTG
GTGGTGGGTTGGCAGGCAGCCTGACGGCAATCTATCTAGCGAAACAAGGGCACGAAGTTCACATTATAGA
AAAACGTGGAAATCCTTTAGAAAGTCAGGCGGATTATATTGATCAAGTTAGCGCGCGTGCGATTGGTGTC
AGTATGACAGTACGAGGAATTGAAGCCGTTTTAGCAGCCGGTATTCCCTTGGACGAATTGCAGGCGTGCG
GCGTTGAAGTTTCAGGTATGGCGTTTTTTATCAAAGGTCAACCTAAAATACGGGATTTACCACCGTTAGA
TACGTTAAAACCGTTGTCGTTAAGCCGAAGCATGTTTCAGGTATTGCTTAACAAGTACGCTCATAAAGCA
AAAGTACACTATCACTATCTACAACGCTGTGTCGACGTTGATATTGAAAGAGCGTCAGTGATTA
